>Addgene plasmid #164983 | pCAG GST DEPDC5 | addgene full sequence | sequence record 327934 | Addgene NGS Result
GGGCGGGGCGAGGCGGAGAGGTGCGGCGGCAGCCAATCAGAGCGGCGCGCTCCGAAAGTTTCCTTTTATG
GCGAGGCGGCGGCGGCGGCGGCCCTATAAAAAGCGAAGCGCGCGGCGGGCGGGAGTCGCTGCGCGCTGCC
TTCGCCCCGTGCCCCGCTCCGCCGCCGCCTCGCGCCGCCCGCCCCGGCTCTGACTGACCGCGTTACTCCC
ACAGGTGAGCGGGCGGGACGGCCCTTCTCCTCCGGGCTGTAATTAGCGCTTGGTTTAATGACGGCTTGTT
TCTTTTCTGTGGCTGCGTGAAAGCCTTGAGGGGCTCCGGGAGGGCCCTTTGTGCGGGGGGAGCGGCTCGG
GGGGTGCGTGCGTGTGTGTGTGCGTGGGGAGCGCCGCGTGCGGCTCCGCGCTGCCCGGCGGCTGTGAGCG
CTGCGGGCGCGGCGCGGGGCTTTGTGCGCTCCGCAGTGTGCGCGAGGGGAGCGCGGCCGGGGGCGGTGCC
CCGCGGTGCGGGGGGGGCTGCGAGGGGAACAAAGGCTGCGTGCGGGGTGTGTGCGTGGGGGGGTGAGCAG
GGGGTGTGGGCGCGTCGGTCGGGCTGCAACCCCCCCTGCACCCCCCTCCCCGAGTTGCTGAGCACGGCCC
GGCTTCGGGTGCGGGGCTCCGTACGGGGCGTGGCGCGGGGCTCGCCGTGCCGGGCGGGGGGTGGCGGCAG
GTGGGGGTGCCGGGCGGGGCGGGGCCGCCTCGGGCCGGGGAGGGCTCGGGGGAGGGGCGCGGCGGCCCCC
GGAGCGCCGGCGGCTGTCGAGGCGCGGCGAGCCGCAGCCATTGCCTTTTATGGTAATCGTGCGAGAGGGC
GCAGGGACTTCCTTTGTCCCAAATCTGTGCGGAGCCGAAATCTGGGAGGCGCCGCCGCACCCCCTCTAGC
GGGCGCGGGGCGAAGCGGTGCGGCGCCGGCAGGAAGGAAATGGGCGGGGAGGGCCTTCGTGCGTCGCCGC
GCCGCCGTCCCCTTCTCCCTCTCCAGCCTCGGGGCTGTCCGCGGGGGGACGGCTGCCTTCGGGGGGGACG
GGGCAGGGCGGGGTTCGGCTTCTGGCGTGTGACCGGCGGCTCTAGAGCCTCTGCTAACCATGTTCATGCC
TTCTTCTTTTTCCTACAGCTCCTGGGCAACGTGCTGGTTATTGTGCTGTCTCATCATTTTGGCAAAGAAT
TCCTCGATCGACGGTATCGATGCCACCATGGCATCCCCTATACTAGGTTATTGGAAAATTAAGGGCCTTG
TGCAACCCACTCGACTTCTTTTGGAATATCTTGAAGAAAAATATGAAGAGCATTTGTATGAGCGCGATGA
AGGTGATAAATGGCGAAACAAAAAGTTTGAATTGGGTTTGGAGTTTCCCAATCTTCCTTATTATATTGAT
GGTGATGTTAAATTAACACAGTCTATGGCCATCATACGTTATATAGCTGACAAGCACAACATGTTGGGTG
GTTGTCCAAAAGAGCGTGCAGAGATTTCAATGCTTGAAGGAGCGGTTTTGGATATTAGATACGGTGTTTC
GAGAATTGCATATAGTAAAGACTTTGAAACTCTCAAAGTTGATTTTCTTAGCAAGCTACCTGAAATGCTG
AAAATGTTCGAAGATCGTTTATGTCATAAAACATATTTAAATGGTGATCATGTAACCCATCCTGACTTCA
TGTTGTATGACGCTCTTGATGTTGTTTTATACATGGACCCAATGTGCCTGGATGCGTTCCCAAAATTAGT
TTGTTTTAAAAAACGTATTGAAGCTATCCCACAAATTGATAAGTACTTGAAATCCAGCAAGTATATAGCA
TGGCCTTTGCAGGGCTGGCAAGCCACGTTTGGTGGTGGCGACCATCCTCCAAAATCGGATGATTACGATA
TCCCAACGACCGAAAACCTGTATTTTCAGGGTGGTACCATGCGGACAACAAAGGTCTACAAACTGGTCAT
CCATAAAAAAGGGTTCGGCGGGAGCGACGACGAGCTGGTGGTGAATCCTAAGGTGTTTCCCCACATCAAG
CTGGGCGATATCGTGGAGATCGCCCACCCCAATGACGAGTATTCTCCCCTGCTGCTGCAGGTGAAGTCTC
TGAAGGAGGATCTGCAGAAGGAGACAATCAGCGTGGACCAGACAGTGACCCAGGTGTTTCGGCTGCGGCC
ATACCAGGACGTGTATGTGAACGTGGTGGACCCCAAGGATGTGACACTGGATCTGGTGGAGCTGACCTTT
AAGGATCAGTACATCGGCAGAGGCGATATGTGGCGGCTGAAGAAGTCCCTGGTGTCCACATGCGCCTACA
TCACCCAGAAGGTGGAGTTCGCCGGCATCAGAGCCCAGGCCGGCGAGCTGTGGGTGAAGAATGAGAAGGT
AATGTGCGGCTACATCAGCGAGGATACACGGGTGGTGTTTCGGTCTACATCCGCCATGGTGTATATCTTC
ATCCAGATGTCCTGCGAGATGTGGGACTTCGACATCTATGGCGACCTGTACTTCGAGAAGGCCGTGAATG
GCTTTCTGGCCGATCTGTTTACCAAGTGGAAGGAGAAGAATTGTAGCCACGAGGTGACAGTGGTGCTGTT
TAGCCGGACCTTCTATGACGCCAAGTCTGTGGACGAGTTCCCTGAGATCAATAGAGCCTCTATCAGACAG
GATCACAAGGGCCGGTTTTACGAGGACTTCTACAAGGTGGTGGTGCAGAATGAGAGACGGGAGGAGTGGA
CATCTCTGCTGGTGACCATCAAGAAGCTGTTCATCCAGTACCCAGTGCTGGTGCGGCTGGAGCAGGCCGA
GGGCTTCCCCCAGGGCGACAATTCCACCAGCGCCCAGGGCAACTACCTGGAGGCCATCAACCTGTCCTTT
AACGTGTTCGATAAGCACTATATCAACAGAAACTTCGACCGGACAGGCCAGATGTCCGTGGTAATCACAC
CCGGCGTGGGCGTGTTTGAGGTGGATAGACTGCTGATGATCCTGACCAAGCAGCGCATGATCGACAATGG
CATCGGCGTGGATCTGGTGTGCATGGGCGAGCAGCCTCTGCACGCCGTGCCCCTGTTCAAGCTGCACAAC
AGGTCCGCCCCCAGAGACAGCCGGCTGGGCGATGATTACAACATCCCACACTGGATCAATCACAGCTTCT
ACACCTCTAAGTCCCAGCTGTTTTGTAACAGCTTCACACCACGGATCAAGCTGGCCGGCAAGAAGCCTGC
CAGCGAGAAGGCCAAGAACGGCAGAGACACCAGCCTGGGCAGCCCTAAGGAGTCCGAGAACGCCCTGCCT
ATCCAGGTGGACTACGATGCCTACGACGCCCAGGTGTTCAGGCTGCCCGGCCCATCCAGAGCCCAGTGTC
TGACAACCTGCAGATCTGTGAGAGAGAGAGAGTCTCACTCCAGAAAGTCCGCCTCCTCCTGCGACGTGTC
CTCCTCCCCAAGCCTGCCATCCCGGACCCTGCCCACCGAGGAGGTGAGAAGCCAGGCCAGCGATGATTCC
AGCCTGGGCAAGTCTGCCAATATCCTGATGATCCCCCACCCACACCTGCACCAGTATGAGGTGTCCAGCT
CCCTGGGCTACACCTCCACCAGAGACGTGCTGGAGAATATGATGGAGCCACCTCAGCGGGATTCTTCCGC
CCCAGGCAGATTCCACGTGGGCTCCGCCGAGAGCATGCTGCACGTGCGGCCTGGCGGCTACACCCCACAG
AGAGCCCTGATCAACCCATTCGCCCCTTCCAGAATGCCAATGAAGCTGACAAGCAACAGACGCAGGTGGA
TGCACACCTTCCCTGTGGGCCCCTCCGGCGAGGCCATCCAGATCCACCACCAGACCCGCCAGAACATGGC
CGAGCTGCAGGGCTCCGGCCAGCGCGACCCAACCCACTCTAGCGCCGAGCTGCTGGAGCTGGCCTATCAC
GAGGCCGCCGGCCGGCACAGCAACTCCAGACAGCCAGGCGATGGCATGAGCTTCCTGAACTTTTCCGGCA
CAGAGGAGCTGTCCGTGGGCCTGCTGTCCAATAGCGGCGCCGGCATGAACCCTCGCACCCAGAACAAGGA
CAGCCTGGAGGATTCCGTGTCCACCTCTCCCGATCCAATCCTGACACTGTCCGCCCCCCCAGTGGTGCCA
GGCTTTTGCTGTACCGTGGGCGTGGATTGGAAGTCCCTGACAACCCCAGCCTGTCTGCCCCTGACCACCG
ATTACTTTCCTGATAGACAGGGCCTGCAGAACGACTACACCGAGGGCTGCTATGATCTGCTGCCAGAGGC
CGACATCGACCGGAGGGATGAGGATGGCGTGCAGATGACCGCCCAGCAGGTGTTCGAGGAGTTCATCTGC
CAGAGACTGATGCAGGGCTACCAGATCATCGTGCAGCCTAAGACCCAGAAGCCTAATCCAGCCGTGCCAC
CCCCACTGTCTTCCTCCCCACTGTACTCCAGAGGCCTGGTGTCCAGAAACCGGCCAGAGGAGGAGGACCA
GTACTGGCTGAGCATGGGCCGGACCTTTCACAAGGTGACCCTGAAGGATAAGATGATCACAGTGACAAGA
TATCTGCCAAAGTACCCATACGAGTCCGCCCAGATCCACTATACCTATTCTCTGTGCCCTAGCCACTCCG
ATTCCGAGTTCGTGAGCTGCTGGGTGGAGTTTAGCCACGAGAGGCTGGAGGAGTATAAGTGGAACTATCT
GGACCAGTATATCTGTAGCGCCGGCTCCGAGGATTTCTCCCTGATCGAGTCCCTGAAGTTTTGGCGCACC
AGATTTCTGCTGCTGCCAGCCTGCGTGACCGCCACAAAGCGCATCACCGAGGGCGAGGCCCACTGCGATA
TCTATGGCGATCGGCCTAGAGCCGACGAGGATGAGTGGCAGCTGCTGGATGGCTTTGTGAGATTTGTGGA
GGGCCTGAACAGAATCAGGCGGCGGCACAGGTCCGATAGAATGATGCGGAAGGGCACCGCCATGAAGGGC
CTGCAGATGACCGGCCCCATCTCCACCCACTCCCTGGAGTCTACCGCCCCCCCAGTGGGCAAGAAGGGCA
CAAGCGCCCTGTCTGCCCTGCTGGAGATGGAGGCCAGCCAGAAGTGCCTGGGCGAGCAGCAGGCCGCCGT
GCACGGCGGCAAGAGCTCCGCCCAGAGCGCCGAGTCCAGCTCTGTGGCCATGACCCCCACATATATGGAC
TCCCCACGCAAGGATGGCGCCTTCTTTATGGAGTTTGTGCGGTCTCCAAGAACCGCCTCCTCCGCCTTCT
ATCCACAGGTGTCCGTGGATCAGACAGCCACCCCAATGCTGGATGGCACAAGCCTGGGCATCTGTACAGG
CCAGAGCATGGATAGAGGCAACTCTCAGACCTTCGGCAACAGCCAGAATATCGGCGAGCAGGGCTATTCC
TCCACAAACTCCTCCGACTCCTCCTCCCAGCAGCTGGTGGCCTCCAGCCTGACAAGCTCCTCCACCCTGA
CAGAGATCCTGGAGGCCATGAAGCACCCATCTACCGGCGTGCAGCTGCTGTCTGAGCAGAAGGGCCTGTC
CCCATACTGCTTCATCTCCGCCGAGGTGGTGCACTGGCTGGTGAATCACGTGGAGGGCATCCAGACCCAG
GCCATGGCCATCGACATCATGCAGAAGATGCTGGAGGAGCAGCTGATCACCCACGCCTCTGGCGAGGCCT
GGAGAACCTTTATCTACGGCTTTTACTTCTACAAGATCGTGACAGATAAGGAGCCCGATAGGGTGGCCAT
GCAGCAGCCTGCCACAACCTGGCACACCGCCGGCGTGGATGATTTTGCCAGCTTTCAGCGGAAGTGGTTC
GAGGTGGCCTTTGTGGCCGAGGAGCTGGTGCACAGCGAGATCCCAGCCTTTCTGCTGCCTTGGCTGCCAT
CTCGCCCAGCCTCTTATGCCAGCAGACACTCCAGCTTCTCCAGGAGCTTCGGCGGCAGGAGCCAGGCCGC
CGCCCTGCTGGCCGCCACAGTGCCAGAGCAGAGAACCGTGACACTGGACGTGGACGTGAATAACAGGACC
GACAGACTGGAGTGGTGTTCCTGCTACTATCACGGCAACTTCTCCCTGAATGCCGCCTTCGAGATCAAGC
TGCACTGGATGGCCGTGACCGCCGCCGTGCTGTTCGAGATGGTGCAGGGCTGGCACCGGAAGGCCACCTC
TTGTGGCTTTCTGCTGGTGCCCGTGCTGGAGGGCCCATTTGCCCTGCCATCCTACCTGTACGGCGATCCC
CTGAGAGCCCAGCTGTTTATCCCCCTGAACATCTCCTGTCTGCTGAAGGAGGGCTCTGAGCACCTGTTTG
ACAGCTTCGAGCCTGAGACCTACTGGGACAGAATGCACCTGTTTCAGGAGGCCATCGCCCACAGGTTCGG
CTTTGTGCAGGATAAGTACTCCGCCAGCGCCTTTAATTTCCCCGCCGAGAATAAGCCACAGTACATCCAC
GTGACAGGCACCGTGTTCCTGCAGCTGCCATACTCCAAGCGGAAGTTTTCCGGCCAGCAGCGGAGGCGGA
GAAATTCCACCAGCTCTACAAACCAGAACATGTTCTGTGAGGAGAGAGTGGGCTACAATTGGGCCTACAA
CACCATGCTGACAAAGACATGGAGATCCTCTGCCACAGGCGACGAGAAGTTCGCCGATCGGCTGCTGAAG
GACTTTACAGACTTCTGCATCAATCGGGACAATCGCCTGGTGACCTTCTGGACAAGTTGCCTGGAAAAAA
TGCACGCCTCCGCCCCCTAACTCGAGGAATTCACTCCTCAGGTGCAGGCTGCCTATCAGAAGGTGGTGGC
TGGTGTGGCCAATGCCCTGGCTCACAAATACCACTGAGATCTTTTTCCCTCTGCCAAAAATTATGGGGAC
ATCATGAAGCCCCTTGAGCATCTGACTTCTGGCTAATAAAGGAAATTTATTTTCATTGCAATAGTGTGTT
GGAATTTTTTGTGTCTCTCACTCGGAAGGACATATGGGAGGGCAAATCATTTAAAACATCAGAATGAGTA
TTTGGTTTAGAGTTTGGCAACATATGCCCATATGCTGGCTGCCATGAACAAAGGTTGGCTATAAAGAGGT
CATCAGTATATGAAACAGCCCCCTGCTGTCCATTCCTTATTCCATAGAAAAGCCTTGACTTGAGGTTAGA
TTTTTTTTATATTTTGTTTTGTGTTATTTTTTTCTTTAACATCCCTAAAATTTTCCTTACATGTTTTACT
AGCCAGATTTTTCCTCCTCTCCTGACTACTCCCAGTCATAGCTGTCCCTCTTCTCTTATGGAGATCCCTC
GACCTGCAGCCCAAGCTTGGCGTAATCATGGTCATAGCTGTTTCCTGTGTGAAATTGTTATCCGCTCACA
ATTCCACACAACATACGAGCCGGAAGCATAAAGTGTAAAGCCTGGGGTGCCTAATGAGTGAGCTAACTCA
CATTAATTGCGTTGCGCTCACTGCCCGCTTTCCAGTCGGGAAACCTGTCGTGCCAGCGGATCCGCATCTC
AATTAGTCAGCAACCATAGTCCCGCCCCTAACTCCGCCCATCCCGCCCCTAACTCCGCCCAGTTCCGCCC
ATTCTCCGCCCCATGGCTGACTAATTTTTTTTATTTATGCAGAGGCCGAGGCCGCCTCGGCCTCTGAGCT
ATTCCAGAAGTAGTGAGGAGGCTTTTTTGGAGGCCTAGGCTTTTGCAAAAAGCTAACTTGTTTATTGCAG
CTTATAATGGTTACAAATAAAGCAATAGCATCACAAATTTCACAAATAAAGCATTTTTTTCACTGCATTC
TAGTTGTGGTTTGTCCAAACTCATCAATGTATCTTATCATGTCTGGATCCGCTGCATTAATGAATCGGCC
AACGCGCGGGGAGAGGCGGTTTGCGTATTGGGCGCTCTTCCGCTTCCTCGCTCACTGACTCGCTGCGCTC
GGTCGTTCGGCTGCGGCGAGCGGTATCAGCTCACTCAAAGGCGGTAATACGGTTATCCACAGAATCAGGG
GATAACGCAGGAAAGAACATGTGAGCAAAAGGCCAGCAAAAGGCCAGGAACCGTAAAAAGGCCGCGTTGC
TGGCGTTTTTCCATAGGCTCCGCCCCCCTGACGAGCATCACAAAAATCGACGCTCAAGTCAGAGGTGGCG
AAACCCGACAGGACTATAAAGATACCAGGCGTTTCCCCCTGGAAGCTCCCTCGTGCGCTCTCCTGTTCCG
ACCCTGCCGCTTACCGGATACCTGTCCGCCTTTCTCCCTTCGGGAAGCGTGGCGCTTTCTCATAGCTCAC
GCTGTAGGTATCTCAGTTCGGTGTAGGTCGTTCGCTCCAAGCTGGGCTGTGTGCACGAACCCCCCGTTCA
GCCCGACCGCTGCGCCTTATCCGGTAACTATCGTCTTGAGTCCAACCCGGTAAGACACGACTTATCGCCA
CTGGCAGCAGCCACTGGTAACAGGATTAGCAGAGCGAGGTATGTAGGCGGTGCTACAGAGTTCTTGAAGT
GGTGGCCTAACTACGGCTACACTAGAAGAACAGTATTTGGTATCTGCGCTCTGCTGAAGCCAGTTACCTT
CGGAAAAAGAGTTGGTAGCTCTTGATCCGGCAAACAAACCACCGCTGGTAGCGGTGGTTTTTTTGTTTGC
AAGCAGCAGATTACGCGCAGAAAAAAAGGATCTCAAGAAGATCCTTTGATCTTTTCTACGGGGTCTGACG
CTCAGTGGAACGAAAACTCACGTTAAGGGATTTTGGTCATGAGATTATCAAAAAGGATCTTCACCTAGAT
CCTTTTAAATTAAAAATGAAGTTTTAAATCAATCTAAAGTATATATGAGTAAACTTGGTCTGACAGTTAC
CAATGCTTAATCAGTGAGGCACCTATCTCAGCGATCTGTCTATTTCGTTCATCCATAGTTGCCTGACTCC
CCGTCGTGTAGATAACTACGATACGGGAGGGCTTACCATCTGGCCCCAGTGCTGCAATGATACCGCGAGA
CCCACGCTCACCGGCTCCAGATTTATCAGCAATAAACCAGCCAGCCGGAAGGGCCGAGCGCAGAAGTGGT
CCTGCAACTTTATCCGCCTCCATCCAGTCTATTAATTGTTGCCGGGAAGCTAGAGTAAGTAGTTCGCCAG
TTAATAGTTTGCGCAACGTTGTTGCCATTGCTACAGGCATCGTGGTGTCACGCTCGTCGTTTGGTATGGC
TTCATTCAGCTCCGGTTCCCAACGATCAAGGCGAGTTACATGATCCCCCATGTTGTGCAAAAAAGCGGTT
AGCTCCTTCGGTCCTCCGATCGTTGTCAGAAGTAAGTTGGCCGCAGTGTTATCACTCATGGTTATGGCAG
CACTGCATAATTCTCTTACTGTCATGCCATCCGTAAGATGCTTTTCTGTGACTGGTGAGTACTCAACCAA
GTCATTCTGAGAATAGTGTATGCGGCGACCGAGTTGCTCTTGCCCGGCGTCAATACGGGATAATACCGCG
CCACATAGCAGAACTTTAAAAGTGCTCATCATTGGAAAACGTTCTTCGGGGCGAAAACTCTCAAGGATCT
TACCGCTGTTGAGATCCAGTTCGATGTAACCCACTCGTGCACCCAACTGATCTTCAGCATCTTTTACTTT
CACCAGCGTTTCTGGGTGAGCAAAAACAGGAAGGCAAAATGCCGCAAAAAAGGGAATAAGGGCGACACGG
AAATGTTGAATACTCATACTCTTCCTTTTTCAATATTATTGAAGCATTTATCAGGGTTATTGTCTCATGA
GCGGATACATATTTGAATGTATTTAGAAAAATAAACAAATAGGGGTTCCGCGCACATTTCCCCGAAAAGT
GCCACCTGGGTCGACATTGATTATTGACTAGTTATTAATAGTAATCAATTACGGGGTCATTAGTTCATAG
CCCATATATGGAGTTCCGCGTTACATAACTTACGGTAAATGGCCCGCCTGGCTGACCGCCCAACGACCCC
CGCCCATTGACGTCAATAATGACGTATGTTCCCATAGTAACGCCAATAGGGACTTTCCATTGACGTCAAT
GGGTGGAGTATTTACGGTAAACTGCCCACTTGGCAGTACATCAAGTGTATCATATGCCAAGTACGCCCCC
TATTGACGTCAATGACGGTAAATGGCCCGCCTGGCATTATGCCCAGTACATGACCTTATGGGACTTTCCT
ACTTGGCAGTACATCTACGTATTAGTCATCGCTATTACCATGGTCGAGGTGAGCCCCACGTTCTGCTTCA
CTCTCCCCATCTCCCCCCCCTCCCCACCCCCAATTTTGTATTTATTTATTTTTTAATTATTTTGTGCAGC
GATGGGGGCGGGGGGGGGG
Features (pLannotate 1.2.2; 20 found; start..end, strand, type, name):
    122..1138    +  intron         chimeric intron: chimera between introns from chicken β-actin and rabbit β-globin
   1224..1875    +  CDS            GST (fragment): glutathione S-transferase from Schistosoma japonicum
   1902..1921    +  CDS            TEV site (fragment): tobacco etch virus (TEV) protease recognition and cleavage site
   1929..6737    +  CDS            DEPDC5: DEPD5_HUMAN - Also known as KIAA0645 From Homo sapiens (Human).
   6747..6824    +  CDS            HBB (fragment): HBB_PONPY - Experimental evidence at transcript level: Swiss-Prot protein existence level 2. Involved in oxygen transport from the lung to the various peripheral tissues. From Pongo pygmaeus (Bornean orangutan).
   6895..6950    +  polyA_signal   β-globin poly(A) signal: rabbit β-globin polyadenylation signal (Gil and Proudfoot, 1987)
   7335..7351    -  protein_bind   lac operator: The lac repressor binds to the lac operator to inhibit transcription in E. coli. This inhibition can be relieved by adding lactose or isopropyl-β-D-thiogalactopyranoside (IPTG). lac repressor encoded by lacI
   7359..7389    -  promoter       lac promoter: promoter for the E. coli lac operon
   7404..7425    -  protein_bind   CAP binding site: CAP binding activates transcription in the presence of cAMP. E. coli catabolite activator protein
   7438..7477    -  CDS            lacI (fragment): lac repressor; lacI; The lac repressor binds to the lac operator to inhibit transcription in E. coli. This inhibition can be relieved by adding lactose or isopropyl-β-D-thiogalactopyranoside (IPTG).
   7484..7506    +  promoter       SV40 promoter (fragment): SV40 enhancer and early promoter
   7530..7665    +  rep_origin     SV40 ori: SV40 origin of replication
   7685..7819    +  polyA_signal   SV40 poly(A) signal: SV40 polyadenylation signal
   7821..7875    -  CDS            lacI (fragment): lac repressor; lacI; The lac repressor binds to the lac operator to inhibit transcription in E. coli. This inhibition can be relieved by adding lactose or isopropyl-β-D-thiogalactopyranoside (IPTG).
   8058..8646    -  rep_origin     ori: high-copy-number ColE1/pMB1/pBR322/pUC origin of replication
   8817..9677    -  CDS            AmpR: β-lactamase; bla; confers resistance to ampicillin, carbenicillin, and related antibiotics
   9678..9782    -  promoter       AmpR promoter: bla
   9813..10192   +  enhancer       CMV enhancer: human cytomegalovirus immediate early enhancer
  10194..10309   +  promoter       chicken β-actin promoter (fragment): contains a 21-bp deletion relative to the standard chicken β-actin promoter
  10304..121     +  promoter       chicken β-actin promoter (fragment) (across the origin): No description available
