[The description below was written by a language model from this plasmid's Addgene catalogue record and pLannotate feature annotations shown in this document.]
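Description:
pCAG GST DEPDC5 is a mammalian expression plasmid of about 10.3 kb that produces human DEPDC5 as an N-terminal glutathione S-transferase fusion. It is built on the pCAG GST backbone and is propagated in E. coli through a high-copy ColE1/pUC-type origin with ampicillin selection from the β-lactamase gene and its own promoter. No mammalian selection marker is annotated, which fits transient transfection. The backbone also carries an SV40 origin of replication, which can support episomal amplification in cells expressing large T antigen, together with an SV40 polyadenylation signal and short lac promoter/operator and lacI remnants that have no evident role in the expression cassette.

Transcription is driven by the CAG promoter, annotated as the CMV immediate-early enhancer, the chicken β-actin promoter (spanning the numbering origin of the circular sequence) and the chimeric chicken β-actin/rabbit β-globin intron, a combination that gives strong constitutive expression in most mammalian cell types. Downstream lies the Schistosoma japonicum GST coding sequence, then a TEV protease recognition site that was added to the backbone, then the roughly 4.8 kb DEPDC5 open reading frame cloned between KpnI and XhoI sites. The transcript ends at a rabbit β-globin polyadenylation signal. The short "HBB" fragment annotated just before it most likely reflects β-globin 3′ sequence belonging to that terminator region, not a separate coding element.

This arrangement allows the fusion protein to be captured on glutathione resin and the GST tag to be removed by TEV cleavage. The stated purpose is simply DEPDC5 expression in mammalian cells. The associated publication concerns structural work on Rag GTPase regulation at the lysosome.
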