Addgene plasmid #164983: pCAG GST DEPDC5
Purpose: DEPDC5 expressing vector for mammalian cells
Depositing lab: Roberto Zoncu. Depositing organization: University of California, Berkeley. Publication: Structural mechanism of a Rag GTPase activation checkpoint by the lysosomal folliculin complex. Lawrence RE, Fromm SA, Fu Y, Yokom AL, Kim DJ, Thelen AM, Young LN, Lim CY, Samelson AJ, Hurley JH, Zoncu R. Science. 2019 Nov 22;366(6468):971-977. doi: 10.1126/science.aax0364. Epub 2019 Oct 31. PubMed 31672913.
Backbone
  Vector backbone: pCAG GST
  Modifications to backbone: TEV cleavage sequence was added between GST and DEPDC5
  Vector type: Mammalian Expression
Growth in bacteria
  Bacterial resistance: Ampicillin, 100 μg/mL
  Growth temperature: 37°C
  Growth strain: DH5alpha
  Copy number: High Copy
Gene/Insert
  Gene/Insert name: DEPDC5
  Species: H. sapiens (human)
  Insert size (bp): 4812
  Entrez Gene: DEPDC5 (a.k.a. DEP.5, FFEVF, FFEVF1)
  Promoter: CAG
  Tag / fusion protein: GST (N terminal on backbone)
  Cloning method: Restriction Enzyme; 5′ cloning site KpnI (not destroyed); 3′ cloning site XhoI (not destroyed)
  Sequencing primers: 5′ pCAG-F: CTTCTTCTTTTTCCTACAGCTCCTGGGC; 3′ pCAG-R: CAGTGGTATTTGTGAGCCAGGGCATT
Terms and licenses: Academic/Nonprofit Terms; Industry Terms: Not Available to Industry
How to cite: pCAG GST DEPDC5 was a gift from Roberto Zoncu (Addgene plasmid # 164983 ; http://n2t.net/addgene:164983 ; RRID:Addgene_164983)
