>Addgene plasmid #164983 | pCAG GST DEPDC5 | depositor partial sequence | sequence record 320472 | pCAG GST DEPDC5 sequence 4824 bps
GGTACCATGCGGACAACAAAGGTCTACAAACTGGTCATCCATAAAAAAGGGTTCGGCGGGAGCGACGACG
AGCTGGTGGTGAATCCTAAGGTGTTTCCCCACATCAAGCTGGGCGATATCGTGGAGATCGCCCACCCCAA
TGACGAGTATTCTCCCCTGCTGCTGCAGGTGAAGTCTCTGAAGGAGGATCTGCAGAAGGAGACAATCAGC
GTGGACCAGACAGTGACCCAGGTGTTTCGGCTGCGGCCATACCAGGACGTGTATGTGAACGTGGTGGACC
CCAAGGATGTGACACTGGATCTGGTGGAGCTGACCTTTAAGGATCAGTACATCGGCAGAGGCGATATGTG
GCGGCTGAAGAAGTCCCTGGTGTCCACATGCGCCTACATCACCCAGAAGGTGGAGTTCGCCGGCATCAGA
GCCCAGGCCGGCGAGCTGTGGGTGAAGAATGAGAAGGTAATGTGCGGCTACATCAGCGAGGATACACGGG
TGGTGTTTCGGTCTACATCCGCCATGGTGTATATCTTCATCCAGATGTCCTGCGAGATGTGGGACTTCGA
CATCTATGGCGACCTGTACTTCGAGAAGGCCGTGAATGGCTTTCTGGCCGATCTGTTTACCAAGTGGAAG
GAGAAGAATTGTAGCCACGAGGTGACAGTGGTGCTGTTTAGCCGGACCTTCTATGACGCCAAGTCTGTGG
ACGAGTTCCCTGAGATCAATAGAGCCTCTATCAGACAGGATCACAAGGGCCGGTTTTACGAGGACTTCTA
CAAGGTGGTGGTGCAGAATGAGAGACGGGAGGAGTGGACATCTCTGCTGGTGACCATCAAGAAGCTGTTC
ATCCAGTACCCAGTGCTGGTGCGGCTGGAGCAGGCCGAGGGCTTCCCCCAGGGCGACAATTCCACCAGCG
CCCAGGGCAACTACCTGGAGGCCATCAACCTGTCCTTTAACGTGTTCGATAAGCACTATATCAACAGAAA
CTTCGACCGGACAGGCCAGATGTCCGTGGTAATCACACCCGGCGTGGGCGTGTTTGAGGTGGATAGACTG
CTGATGATCCTGACCAAGCAGCGCATGATCGACAATGGCATCGGCGTGGATCTGGTGTGCATGGGCGAGC
AGCCTCTGCACGCCGTGCCCCTGTTCAAGCTGCACAACAGGTCCGCCCCCAGAGACAGCCGGCTGGGCGA
TGATTACAACATCCCACACTGGATCAATCACAGCTTCTACACCTCTAAGTCCCAGCTGTTTTGTAACAGC
TTCACACCACGGATCAAGCTGGCCGGCAAGAAGCCTGCCAGCGAGAAGGCCAAGAACGGCAGAGACACCA
GCCTGGGCAGCCCTAAGGAGTCCGAGAACGCCCTGCCTATCCAGGTGGACTACGATGCCTACGACGCCCA
GGTGTTCAGGCTGCCCGGCCCATCCAGAGCCCAGTGTCTGACAACCTGCAGATCTGTGAGAGAGAGAGAG
TCTCACTCCAGAAAGTCCGCCTCCTCCTGCGACGTGTCCTCCTCCCCAAGCCTGCCATCCCGGACCCTGC
CCACCGAGGAGGTGAGAAGCCAGGCCAGCGATGATTCCAGCCTGGGCAAGTCTGCCAATATCCTGATGAT
CCCCCACCCACACCTGCACCAGTATGAGGTGTCCAGCTCCCTGGGCTACACCTCCACCAGAGACGTGCTG
GAGAATATGATGGAGCCACCTCAGCGGGATTCTTCCGCCCCAGGCAGATTCCACGTGGGCTCCGCCGAGA
GCATGCTGCACGTGCGGCCTGGCGGCTACACCCCACAGAGAGCCCTGATCAACCCATTCGCCCCTTCCAG
AATGCCAATGAAGCTGACAAGCAACAGACGCAGGTGGATGCACACCTTCCCTGTGGGCCCCTCCGGCGAG
GCCATCCAGATCCACCACCAGACCCGCCAGAACATGGCCGAGCTGCAGGGCTCCGGCCAGCGCGACCCAA
CCCACTCTAGCGCCGAGCTGCTGGAGCTGGCCTATCACGAGGCCGCCGGCCGGCACAGCAACTCCAGACA
GCCAGGCGATGGCATGAGCTTCCTGAACTTTTCCGGCACAGAGGAGCTGTCCGTGGGCCTGCTGTCCAAT
AGCGGCGCCGGCATGAACCCTCGCACCCAGAACAAGGACAGCCTGGAGGATTCCGTGTCCACCTCTCCCG
ATCCAATCCTGACACTGTCCGCCCCCCCAGTGGTGCCAGGCTTTTGCTGTACCGTGGGCGTGGATTGGAA
GTCCCTGACAACCCCAGCCTGTCTGCCCCTGACCACCGATTACTTTCCTGATAGACAGGGCCTGCAGAAC
GACTACACCGAGGGCTGCTATGATCTGCTGCCAGAGGCCGACATCGACCGGAGGGATGAGGATGGCGTGC
AGATGACCGCCCAGCAGGTGTTCGAGGAGTTCATCTGCCAGAGACTGATGCAGGGCTACCAGATCATCGT
GCAGCCTAAGACCCAGAAGCCTAATCCAGCCGTGCCACCCCCACTGTCTTCCTCCCCACTGTACTCCAGA
GGCCTGGTGTCCAGAAACCGGCCAGAGGAGGAGGACCAGTACTGGCTGAGCATGGGCCGGACCTTTCACA
AGGTGACCCTGAAGGATAAGATGATCACAGTGACAAGATATCTGCCAAAGTACCCATACGAGTCCGCCCA
GATCCACTATACCTATTCTCTGTGCCCTAGCCACTCCGATTCCGAGTTCGTGAGCTGCTGGGTGGAGTTT
AGCCACGAGAGGCTGGAGGAGTATAAGTGGAACTATCTGGACCAGTATATCTGTAGCGCCGGCTCCGAGG
ATTTCTCCCTGATCGAGTCCCTGAAGTTTTGGCGCACCAGATTTCTGCTGCTGCCAGCCTGCGTGACCGC
CACAAAGCGCATCACCGAGGGCGAGGCCCACTGCGATATCTATGGCGATCGGCCTAGAGCCGACGAGGAT
GAGTGGCAGCTGCTGGATGGCTTTGTGAGATTTGTGGAGGGCCTGAACAGAATCAGGCGGCGGCACAGGT
CCGATAGAATGATGCGGAAGGGCACCGCCATGAAGGGCCTGCAGATGACCGGCCCCATCTCCACCCACTC
CCTGGAGTCTACCGCCCCCCCAGTGGGCAAGAAGGGCACAAGCGCCCTGTCTGCCCTGCTGGAGATGGAG
GCCAGCCAGAAGTGCCTGGGCGAGCAGCAGGCCGCCGTGCACGGCGGCAAGAGCTCCGCCCAGAGCGCCG
AGTCCAGCTCTGTGGCCATGACCCCCACATATATGGACTCCCCACGCAAGGATGGCGCCTTCTTTATGGA
GTTTGTGCGGTCTCCAAGAACCGCCTCCTCCGCCTTCTATCCACAGGTGTCCGTGGATCAGACAGCCACC
CCAATGCTGGATGGCACAAGCCTGGGCATCTGTACAGGCCAGAGCATGGATAGAGGCAACTCTCAGACCT
TCGGCAACAGCCAGAATATCGGCGAGCAGGGCTATTCCTCCACAAACTCCTCCGACTCCTCCTCCCAGCA
GCTGGTGGCCTCCAGCCTGACAAGCTCCTCCACCCTGACAGAGATCCTGGAGGCCATGAAGCACCCATCT
ACCGGCGTGCAGCTGCTGTCTGAGCAGAAGGGCCTGTCCCCATACTGCTTCATCTCCGCCGAGGTGGTGC
ACTGGCTGGTGAATCACGTGGAGGGCATCCAGACCCAGGCCATGGCCATCGACATCATGCAGAAGATGCT
GGAGGAGCAGCTGATCACCCACGCCTCTGGCGAGGCCTGGAGAACCTTTATCTACGGCTTTTACTTCTAC
AAGATCGTGACAGATAAGGAGCCCGATAGGGTGGCCATGCAGCAGCCTGCCACAACCTGGCACACCGCCG
GCGTGGATGATTTTGCCAGCTTTCAGCGGAAGTGGTTCGAGGTGGCCTTTGTGGCCGAGGAGCTGGTGCA
CAGCGAGATCCCAGCCTTTCTGCTGCCTTGGCTGCCATCTCGCCCAGCCTCTTATGCCAGCAGACACTCC
AGCTTCTCCAGGAGCTTCGGCGGCAGGAGCCAGGCCGCCGCCCTGCTGGCCGCCACAGTGCCAGAGCAGA
GAACCGTGACACTGGACGTGGACGTGAATAACAGGACCGACAGACTGGAGTGGTGTTCCTGCTACTATCA
CGGCAACTTCTCCCTGAATGCCGCCTTCGAGATCAAGCTGCACTGGATGGCCGTGACCGCCGCCGTGCTG
TTCGAGATGGTGCAGGGCTGGCACCGGAAGGCCACCTCTTGTGGCTTTCTGCTGGTGCCCGTGCTGGAGG
GCCCATTTGCCCTGCCATCCTACCTGTACGGCGATCCCCTGAGAGCCCAGCTGTTTATCCCCCTGAACAT
CTCCTGTCTGCTGAAGGAGGGCTCTGAGCACCTGTTTGACAGCTTCGAGCCTGAGACCTACTGGGACAGA
ATGCACCTGTTTCAGGAGGCCATCGCCCACAGGTTCGGCTTTGTGCAGGATAAGTACTCCGCCAGCGCCT
TTAATTTCCCCGCCGAGAATAAGCCACAGTACATCCACGTGACAGGCACCGTGTTCCTGCAGCTGCCATA
CTCCAAGCGGAAGTTTTCCGGCCAGCAGCGGAGGCGGAGAAATTCCACCAGCTCTACAAACCAGAACATG
TTCTGTGAGGAGAGAGTGGGCTACAATTGGGCCTACAACACCATGCTGACAAAGACATGGAGATCCTCTG
CCACAGGCGACGAGAAGTTCGCCGATCGGCTGCTGAAGGACTTTACAGACTTCTGCATCAATCGGGACAA
TCGCCTGGTGACCTTCTGGACAAGTTGCCTGGAAAAAATGCACGCCTCCGCCCCCTGACTCGAG
